Addgene plasmid #227171: pWormgate2-myo-3p-gfp-halo
Purpose: For organ-specific expression of GFP-Halo in the body-wall muscle and neighboring vulval muscle cells of C. elegans.
Depositing lab: Yimon Aye. Depositing organization: Swiss Federal Institute of Technology (EPFL). Publication: Organ-specific electrophile responsivity mapping in live C. elegans. Liu J, Kulkarni A, Gao YQ, Urul DA, Hamelin R, Novotny BA, Long MJC, Aye Y. Cell. 2024 Dec 26;187(26):7450-7469.e29. doi: 10.1016/j.cell.2024.10.014. Epub 2024 Nov 5. PubMed 39504959.
Backbone
  Vector backbone: pWormgate2
  Backbone size w/o insert (bp): 3276
  Total vector size (bp): 7555
  Vector type: Worm Expression
Growth in bacteria
  Bacterial resistance: Ampicillin, 100 μg/mL
  Growth temperature: 37°C
  Growth strain: DH5alpha
  Growth instructions: The depositing lab recommends XL10-Gold strain for expression.
  Copy number: High Copy
Gene/Insert
  Gene/Insert name: GFP
  Promoter: myo-3
  Tag / fusion protein: Halotag (C terminal on insert)
  Cloning method: Unknown
  Sequencing primers: 5′ M13 reverse
Terms and licenses: Academic/Nonprofit Terms; Industry Terms: Not Available to Industry
How to cite: pWormgate2-myo-3p-gfp-halo was a gift from Yimon Aye (Addgene plasmid # 227171 ; http://n2t.net/addgene:227171 ; RRID:Addgene_227171)
