[The description below was written by a language model from this plasmid's Addgene catalogue record and pLannotate feature annotations shown in this document.]
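Description:
pWormgate2-myo-3p-gfp-halo is a C. elegans expression plasmid built on the pWormgate2 backbone, with a total size of about 7.5 kb. It is propagated in E. coli as a high-copy plasmid through a ColE1/pUC-type origin of replication and is selected with ampicillin via a β-lactamase gene under its own bla promoter. The feature table also picks up backbone remnants typical of pUC/pBR322-derived vectors: short rop, bom and lacI fragments, plus a CAP binding site, lac promoter and lac operator. These lie at the end of the numbered sequence, just upstream of the insert region in the circular map, and are not part of the worm expression unit.

The payload is a GFP coding sequence fused at its C terminus to HaloTag, a modified bacterial dehalogenase that forms a covalent bond with chloroalkane ligands. The annotation tool matches the GFP portion to a fragment of an Aequorea victoria-derived green fluorescent protein, and the HaloTag reading frame follows it directly. According to the catalogue entry, expression is driven by the myo-3 promoter. This promoter is not itself annotated, but the roughly 2.5 kb unannotated stretch preceding the GFP sequence is where it would be expected. A short match to C. elegans aex-5 lies downstream of the fusion. Its role is not stated, and no 3′ UTR or terminator is annotated.

The stated purpose is organ-specific expression of GFP-Halo in the body-wall muscle and neighbouring vulval muscle cells of C. elegans. GFP gives a visual readout of the expressing tissue, while HaloTag provides a tissue-restricted anchor for chloroalkane-bearing probes, consistent with the associated work mapping electrophile responsivity organ by organ in live worms.
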