Features (pLannotate 1.2.2; 12 found; start..end, strand, type, name):
   2530..3423    +  CDS            vsfGFP-9 (fragment): vsfGFP-9 is a basic (constitutively fluorescent) green fluorescent protein published in 2015, derived from Aequorea victoria. It has low acid sensitivity.
   3409..4299    +  CDS            HaloTag®: modified bacterial dehalogenase that forms covalent bonds with chloroalkane derivatives
   4813..4965    +  CDS            aex-5 (fragment): AEX5_CAEEL - Also known as kpc-3 From Caenorhabditis elegans.
   5092..5127    +  CDS            rop (fragment): Rop protein, which maintains plasmids at low copy number; rop
   5229..5328    +  misc_feature   bom (fragment): basis of mobility region from pBR322
   5426..5530    +  promoter       AmpR promoter: bla
   5531..6391    +  CDS            AmpR: β-lactamase; bla; confers resistance to ampicillin, carbenicillin, and related antibiotics
   6562..7150    +  rep_origin     ori: high-copy-number ColE1/pMB1/pBR322/pUC origin of replication
   7333..7425    +  CDS            lacI (fragment): lac repressor; lacI; The lac repressor binds to the lac operator to inhibit transcription in E. coli. This inhibition can be relieved by adding lactose or isopropyl-β-D-thiogalactopyranoside (IPTG).
   7438..7459    +  protein_bind   CAP binding site: CAP binding activates transcription in the presence of cAMP. E. coli catabolite activator protein
   7474..7504    +  promoter       lac promoter: promoter for the E. coli lac operon
   7512..7528    +  protein_bind   lac operator: The lac repressor binds to the lac operator to inhibit transcription in E. coli. This inhibition can be relieved by adding lactose or isopropyl-β-D-thiogalactopyranoside (IPTG). lac repressor encoded by lacI
>Addgene plasmid #227171 | pWormgate2-myo-3p-gfp-halo | addgene full sequence | sequence record 459537 | Addgene NGS Result
ATGACCATGATTACGCCAAGCTTAGTGATTATAGTCTCTGTTTTCGTTAATTTTGAATTTTGCTTGATAA
GGCTGCAACAAAGATCAGGTTGACATATATTTTCAGTAATTTATTTTAACCTGTACTCTATCACTGCCGG
CTATAATAAGTTCTTGAATAAAATAATTTTCCCGACAAAACATGAGTATTTCTTTCGAAAATAAAAGTGC
AGGCTAATTAGAGATTATTCTGTAATTAACTGCATAATTTGTCACGTGCCATAGTTTTACATTCCACTAC
GTCATAGTTCTTAAAATACTAATCTCCTGAAAATAGAAGTAGGTGAAGAAAGTTTAATTATCAGTTCTAA
AATGACAATTGATCTTTGGAATATGTTCTGAAACTACCGATCATTGAACAGATGCTATTTGAATGATATA
GAATTGTATATTTGCAATTTCTGAAACGCGTTCTTAAAGGCACACAGATTAATTCAAAAGGGTCTGGCCG
CAAAAAGGTTTATGGTGGCCGATTTTGAGTTTTGTGTGTGATTGCTTTTTCACAATCAGTGTTTTCAGGA
TTATGTGATGAACTAGATCTTCAAGTTTCGTTACATTTCATATGTTTTCGGAACTCACGAAGTACATATT
GGGTATTGTGCTCAAAAAATTCAGCAATCAGCTTCGCTCCGCTGACTTTAGAACCCAAAAAAATAGTATG
GCCAAACTGACTGTGTTACGATCATTTCAATTTTTCAATACATATTTAAGATTTCTAAGAGTAAGAAGGT
CAAAAACTGTTCTGGAATACATATATATTTTTCAGGTTACAATTAGTCAAAAAGTGCACTGAAATATACG
TTTTAATTTCACGAATAACCCAATTAGTTCAATGTATTTTTGGTCAACCAACGTTAAAGTTTGGCTTCCA
ACCAATTATCATTTCTGATCAACCACAATGTTTTTTCTTTATCTGCAAGTTAATTTTTTATTTTTATCCA
GATGTTTGGCATATTTTTCAATTCTTCACTAGCGCCCACTTCTTGCACTTCCGGCGCCCTGAATCTAATG
CATCTGTTGCAAGAATTGAAAGACCAATCAACACATTGTTTTCTTCACGAGATACTGAAGAAAATGAATA
AAAACAGAGAAAAAGAGCCATGTGATTAGTGACAACTGTTGCTAACAGATACCATAGCTTGGACTTGGTA
CGTGATGGCAACGTATGGGTCAACAAAAATGATTGCAGAGGGGGTGCAAAACAGTCAAGTCGAGAAAATA
TGAAAAACAGAAAACAAAGAACAGAAAAATGGGTTTGAGAGTCAGTATAATTTATAAAAGAAAAATTGTA
CATAGAAATTAACCATTTTTGTAGAAGAAGTTATTTTTCAAGCATCGTTAAAAATTATTCAAAGCACCTT
ATTTCATATTTAATTTTAAACATGGTTAAATGAACAACACGGTGCGCAATCAGGAAAACTTGAAATCTGA
AACTGTTGTTGTGATCTTCTTCGCAACTGTTCAGATAGCACTAGTGTAATGTTAAGAGTGCGCGAATATA
ATGGAATATAATGGATCACACCTCCTGCCATCAGGTAAACGTCTCTGTTATCACATATTTCCAACTATTA
AATTTTTACCTTTTACAGTTTTACATTTTTTTGAAAAAAGTAACTTTTTGTCTTCAAAATCCCTGACGAA
AATATCAAATATTTTAATCGAGACTGCAGAGGAACCGATTGATGATTTGGAAAATCCAGCTTTACCTGTG
TAAGAACTGAAAAGTTTCATAACCCTAGGGTATTCCCAGTTACATTCCCCACTGGCTAACAATAGCACCC
AGTTTTTCATCACCTTTCTTCAAATTTCTCGGCGATTTGTTAAAAACAAAATTTGTGTCCCTTCTCTGAT
ATCTCTATGTCTCTAAACACAAGTTCATCGGAAAACGAAGGAGGGTAGGTGTTGGTTGGGCTCCCGAAGT
GAAAATAGAAGAGCAAGAATAGAATATTAGAGAGAGAGTGCAGAGAGGGCGGGATAGCTCCCGGGATTCC
GTTTTCTTCTTCTTTATCTTCAACGATGATGTGTGTGCGTGTTGTATAGATTCTGTTGCTCCCCCACAAC
TCGCTCCGAAGGCTCAATACAATTCAATTGATATTGGAGGAGAGCCTACCGGAGTGGGAGGATAAGAAGA
AACATAAGAAGAAGAAGAAGAAGAAGCATGCTTCTGGTTTTTGATGCTATGAAAACGGCACAAAAAGATG
ATTGAGGTCCCTTTTCAATACCTTCTCTCATCTTTCAAATCCCATTGAAACCTAAAACTTCTCACCACGC
TTTACCATTGTTCTCCAAAAACTTATAGCAATGTCTATAACTTTTTTATCTCTGAAAAGCAGTGTTCCAT
TTTTCTTTTTCCTATTTTATTTCAATTGTTTCTCACATTTCGTTTGGATTCTTTGCTTGTCAACCAGCTT
CTTCTTCCACTTTTACCGTCTAATTTTCAGGGCAGGGAGCCATCAAACCCACGACCACTAGATCCATCTA
GAAGCTAGCATGAGTAAAGGAGAAGAACTTTTCACTGGAGTTGTCCCAATTCTTGTTGAATTAGATGGTG
ATGTTAATGGGCACAAATTTTCTGTCAGTGGAGAGGGTGAAGGTGATGCAACATACGGAAAACTTACCCT
TAAATTTATTTGCACTACTGGAAAACTACCTGTTCCATGGGTAAGTTTAAACATATATATACTAACTAAC
CCTGATTATTTAAATTTTCAGCCAACACTTGTCACTACTTTCTGTTATGGTGTTCAATGCTTCTCGAGAT
ACCCAGATCATATGAAACGGCATGACTTTTTCAAGAGTGCCATGCCCGAAGGTTATGTACAGGAAAGAAC
TATATTTTTCAAAGATGACGGGAACTACAAGACACGTAAGTTTAAACAGTTCGGTACTAACTAACCATAC
ATATTTAAATTTTCAGGTGCTGAAGTCAAGTTTGAAGGTGATACCCTTGTTAATAGAATCGAGTTAAAAG
GTATTGATTTTAAAGAAGATGGAAACATTCTTGGACACAAATTGGAATACAACTATAACTCACACAATGT
ATACATCATGGCAGACAAACAAAAGAATGGAATCAAAGTTGTAAGTTTAAACATGATTTTACTAACTAAC
TAATCTGATTTAAATTTTCAGAACTTCAAAATTAGACACAACATTGAAGATGGAAGCGTTCAACTAGCAG
ACCATTATCAACAAAATACTCCAATTGGCGATGGCCCTGTCCTTTTACCAGACAACCATTACCTGTCCAC
ACAATCTGCCCTTTCGAAAGATCCCAACGAAAAGAGAGACCACATGGTCCTTCTTGAGTTTGTAACAGCT
GCTGGGATTACACATGGCATGGATGAACTATACAAATCAGGGTCAGGCATGGCAGAAATCGGTACTGGCT
TTCCATTCGACCCCCATTATGTGGAAGTCCTGGGCGAGCGCATGCACTACGTCGATGTTGGTCCGCGCGA
TGGCACCCCTGTGCTGTTCCTGCACGGTAACCCGACCTCCTCCTACGTGTGGCGCAACATCATCCCGCAT
GTTGCACCGACCCATCGCTGCATTGCTCCAGACCTGATCGGTATGGGCAAATCCGACAAACCAGACCTGG
GTTATTTCTTCGACGACCACGTCCGCTTCATGGATGCCTTCATCGAAGCCCTGGGTCTGGAAGAGGTCGT
CCTGGTCATTCACGACTGGGGCTCCGCTCTGGGTTTCCACTGGGCCAAGCGCAATCCAGAGCGCGTCAAA
GGTATTGCATTTATGGAGTTCATCCGCCCTATCCCGACCTGGGACGAATGGCCAGAATTTGCCCGCGAGA
CCTTCCAGGCCTTCCGCACCACCGACGTCGGCCGCAAGCTGATCATCGATCAGAACGTTTTTATCGAGGG
TACGCTGCCGATGGGTGTCGTCCGCCCGCTGACTGAAGTCGAGATGGACCATTACCGCGAGCCGTTCCTG
AACCCTGTTGACCGCGAGCCACTGTGGCGCTTCCCAAACGAGCTGCCAATCGCCGGTGAGCCAGCGAACA
TCGTCGCGCTGGTCGAAGAATACATGGACTGGCTGCACCAGTCCCCTGTCCCGAAGCTGCTGTTCTGGGG
CACCCCAGGCGTTCTGATCCCACCGGCCGAAGCCGCTCGCCTGGCCAAAAGCCTGCCTAACTGCAAGGCT
GTGGACATCGGCCCGGGTCTGAATCTGCTGCAAGAAGACAACCCGGACCTGATCGGCAGCGAGATCGCGC
GCTGGCTGTCGACGCTCGAGATTTCCGGCTAAGAGCTCCGCATCGGCCGCTGTCATCAGATCGCCATCTC
GCGCCCGTGCCTCTGACTTCTAAGTCCAATTACTCTTCAACATCCCTACATGCTCTTTCTCCCTGTGCTC
CCACCCCCTATTTTTGTTATTATCAAAAAACTTCTCTTAATTTCTTTGTTTTTTAGCTTCTTTTAAGTCA
CCTCTAACAATGAAATTGTGTAGATTCAAAAATAGAATTAATTCGTAATAAAAAGTCGAAAAAAATTGTG
CTCCCTCCCCCCATTAATAATAATTCTATCCCAAAATCTACACAATGTTCTGTGTACACTTCTTATGTTT
TTTACTTCTGATAAATTTTTTTGAAACATCATAGAAAAAACCGCACACAAAATACCTTATCATATGTTAC
GTTTCAGTTTATGACCGCAATTTTTATTTCTTCGCACGTCTGGGCCTCTCATGACGTCAAATCATGCTCA
TCGTGAAAAAGTTTTGGAGTATTTTTGGAATTTTTCAATCAAGTGAAAGTTTATGAAATTAATTTTCCTG
CTTTTGCTTTTTGGGGTTTCCCCTATTGTTTGTCAAGATTTCGAGGACGGCGTTTTTCTTGCTAAAATCA
CAAGTATTGATGAGCACGATGCAAGAAAGATCGGAAGAAGGTTTGGGTTTGAGGCTCAGTGGAAGGTGAG
TAGAAGTTGATAATTTGAAAGTGGAGTAGTGTCTATGGGGTTTTTGCCTTAAATGACAGAATACATTCCC
AATATACCAAACATAACTGTTTCTACTAGTCGGCCGTACGGGCCCTTTCGTCTCGCGCGTTTCGGTGATG
ACGGTGAAAACCTCTGACACATGCAGCTCCCGGAGACGGTCACAGCTTGTCTGTAAGCGGATGCCGGGAG
CAGACAAGCCCGTCAGGGCGCGTCAGCGGGTGTTGGCGGGTGTCGGGGCTGGCTTAACTATGCGGCATCA
GAGCAGATTGTACTGAGAGTGCACCATATGCGGTGTGAAATACCGCACAGATGCGTAAGGAGAAAATACC
GCATCAGGCGGCCTTAAGGGCCTCGTGATACGCCTATTTTTATAGGTTAATGTCATGATAATAATGGTTT
CTTAGACGTCAGGTGGCACTTTTCGGGGAAATGTGCGCGGAACCCCTATTTGTTTATTTTTCTAAATACA
TTCAAATATGTATCCGCTCATGAGACAATAACCCTGATAAATGCTTCAATAATATTGAAAAAGGAAGAGT
ATGAGTATTCAACATTTCCGTGTCGCCCTTATTCCCTTTTTTGCGGCATTTTGCCTTCCTGTTTTTGCTC
ACCCAGAAACGCTGGTGAAAGTAAAAGATGCTGAAGATCAGTTGGGTGCACGAGTGGGTTACATCGAACT
GGATCTCAACAGCGGTAAGATCCTTGAGAGTTTTCGCCCCGAAGAACGTTTTCCAATGATGAGCACTTTT
AAAGTTCTGCTATGTGGCGCGGTATTATCCCGTATTGACGCCGGGCAAGAGCAACTCGGTCGCCGCATAC
ACTATTCTCAGAATGACTTGGTTGAGTACTCACCAGTCACAGAAAAGCATCTTACGGATGGCATGACAGT
AAGAGAATTATGCAGTGCTGCCATAACCATGAGTGATAACACTGCGGCCAACTTACTTCTGACAACGATC
GGAGGACCGAAGGAGCTAACCGCTTTTTTGCACAACATGGGGGATCATGTAACTCGCCTTGATCGTTGGG
AACCGGAGCTGAATGAAGCCATACCAAACGACGAGCGTGACACCACGATGCCTGTAGCAATGGCAACAAC
GTTGCGCAAACTATTAACTGGCGAACTACTTACTCTAGCTTCCCGGCAACAATTAATAGACTGGATGGAG
GCGGATAAAGTTGCAGGACCACTTCTGCGCTCGGCCCTTCCGGCTGGCTGGTTTATTGCTGATAAATCTG
GAGCCGGTGAGCGTGGGTCTCGCGGTATCATTGCAGCACTGGGGCCAGATGGTAAGCCCTCCCGTATCGT
AGTTATCTACACGACGGGGAGTCAGGCAACTATGGATGAACGAAATAGACAGATCGCTGAGATAGGTGCC
TCACTGATTAAGCATTGGTAACTGTCAGACCAAGTTTACTCATATATACTTTAGATTGATTTAAAACTTC
ATTTTTAATTTAAAAGGATCTAGGTGAAGATCCTTTTTGATAATCTCATGACCAAAATCCCTTAACGTGA
GTTTTCGTTCCACTGAGCGTCAGACCCCGTAGAAAAGATCAAAGGATCTTCTTGAGATCCTTTTTTTCTG
CGCGTAATCTGCTGCTTGCAAACAAAAAAACCACCGCTACCAGCGGTGGTTTGTTTGCCGGATCAAGAGC
TACCAACTCTTTTTCCGAAGGTAACTGGCTTCAGCAGAGCGCAGATACCAAATACTGTTCTTCTAGTGTA
GCCGTAGTTAGGCCACCACTTCAAGAACTCTGTAGCACCGCCTACATACCTCGCTCTGCTAATCCTGTTA
CCAGTGGCTGCTGCCAGTGGCGATAAGTCGTGTCTTACCGGGTTGGACTCAAGACGATAGTTACCGGATA
AGGCGCAGCGGTCGGGCTGAACGGGGGGTTCGTGCACACAGCCCAGCTTGGAGCGAACGACCTACACCGA
ACTGAGATACCTACAGCGTGAGCTATGAGAAAGCGCCACGCTTCCCGAAGGGAGAAAGGCGGACAGGTAT
CCGGTAAGCGGCAGGGTCGGAACAGGAGAGCGCACGAGGGAGCTTCCAGGGGGAAACGCCTGGTATCTTT
ATAGTCCTGTCGGGTTTCGCCACCTCTGACTTGAGCGTCGATTTTTGTGATGCTCGTCAGGGGGGCGGAG
CCTATGGAAAAACGCCAGCAACGCGGCCTTTTTACGGTTCCTGGCCTTTTGCTGGCCTTTTGCTCACATG
TTCTTTCCTGCGTTATCCCCTGATTCTGTGGATAACCGTATTACCGCCTTTGAGTGAGCTGATACCGCTC
GCCGCAGCCGAACGACCGAGCGCAGCGAGTCAGTGAGCGAGGAAGCGGAAGAGCGCCCAATACGCAAACC
GCCTCTCCCCGCGCGTTGGCCGATTCATTAATGCAGCTGGCACGACAGGTTTCCCGACTGGAAAGCGGGC
AGTGAGCGCAACGCAATTAATGTGAGTTAGCTCACTCATTAGGCACCCCAGGCTTTACACTTTATGCTTC
CGGCTCGTATGTTGTGTGGAATTGTGAGCGGATAACAATTTCACACAGGAAACAGCT
